Addgene plasmid #109032: pET28b-NmCas9-Flag H588A
Purpose: H588A mutant of Cas9 from Nm8013 cloned into pET28b with a C-terminal Flag tag for protein expression
Depositing lab: Yan Zhang. Depositing organization: University of Michigan. Publication: Programmable RNA Cleavage and Recognition by a Natural CRISPR-Cas9 System from Neisseria meningitidis. Rousseau BA, Hou Z, Gramelspacher MJ, Zhang Y. Mol Cell. 2018 Mar 1;69(5):906-914.e4. doi: 10.1016/j.molcel.2018.01.025. Epub 2018 Feb 15. PubMed 29456189.
Backbone
  Vector backbone: pET28
  Backbone manufacturer: Novagen
  Backbone size w/o insert (bp): 5000
  Total vector size (bp): 8512
  Vector type: Bacterial Expression
Growth in bacteria
  Bacterial resistance: Kanamycin, 50 μg/mL
  Growth temperature: 37°C
  Growth strain: DH5alpha
  Copy number: Low Copy
Gene/Insert
  Gene/Insert name: CRISPR-associated endonuclease Cas9 (alt name: Cas9)
  Species: Neisseria meningitidis
  Insert size (bp): 3273
  Promoter: T7
  Tag / fusion protein: Flag Tag (C terminal on insert)
  Cloning method: Gibson Cloning
  Sequencing primers: 5′ T7 Promoter; 3′ T7 Terminator
Terms and licenses: Academic/Nonprofit Terms; Industry Terms: Not Available to Industry
How to cite: pET28b-NmCas9-Flag H588A was a gift from Yan Zhang (Addgene plasmid # 109032 ; http://n2t.net/addgene:109032 ; RRID:Addgene_109032)
