[The description below was written by a language model from this plasmid's Addgene catalogue record, the feature table of its GenBank file and pLannotate feature annotations shown in this document.]
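Description:
pET28b-NmCas9-Flag H588A is a bacterial expression plasmid built on the Novagen pET28 backbone for producing a mutant form of the Cas9 endonuclease from Neisseria meningitidis strain 8013 in E. coli. It is about 8.5 kb; the two sequence records held for it differ by only four bases (8,508 versus 8,512) and show the same layout from different start points. The plasmid replicates from a pBR322/ColE1-type origin accompanied by the bom region and the rop gene. Rop keeps copy number low, which matches the catalogue listing. Selection is by kanamycin through the aph(3')-Ia gene. An f1 origin is also present, and the short tetracycline-resistance and AmpR promoter fragments picked up by automated annotation are backbone remnants rather than functional markers.

The NmCas9 coding sequence, inserted by Gibson assembly, sits downstream of a T7 promoter fused to a lac operator and the T7 gene 10 ribosome binding site, and it ends at the T7 terminator. The plasmid-borne lacI gene supplies the repressor, so expression needs a host that provides T7 RNA polymerase and is induced with IPTG. A FLAG epitope directly follows the Cas9 reading frame. A polyhistidine tag is annotated just downstream of it, although the catalogue lists only the FLAG tag. The H588A substitution is not marked in the feature tables; from general knowledge, it alters the catalytic histidine of the HNH nuclease domain, so the protein would be expected to lose cleavage of the guide-complementary strand. The stated purpose is protein expression, and the associated study concerns programmable RNA cleavage and recognition by NmCas9, which suggests use as a purified nuclease-domain mutant for biochemical comparison.
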