LOCUS       Exported 8508 bp ds-DNA circular SYN 13-MAY-2021
DEFINITION  H588A mutant of Cas9 from Nm8013 cloned into pET28b with a
            C-terminal Flag tag for protein expression.
ACCESSION   .
VERSION     .
KEYWORDS    pET28b-NmCas9-Flag H588A
SOURCE      synthetic DNA construct
  ORGANISM  synthetic DNA construct
REFERENCE   1 (bases 1 to 8508)
  AUTHORS   Rousseau BA, Hou Z, Gramelspacher MJ, Zhang Y
  TITLE     Programmable RNA Cleavage and Recognition by a Natural CRISPR-Cas9
            System from Neisseria meningitidis.
  JOURNAL   Mol Cell. 2018 Mar 1;69(5):906-914.e4. doi:
            10.1016/j.molcel.2018.01.025. Epub 2018 Feb 15.
  PUBMED    29456189
REFERENCE   2 (bases 1 to 8508)
  AUTHORS   .
  TITLE     Direct Submission
  JOURNAL   Exported May 13, 2021 from SnapGene Server 1.1.58
            http://www.snapgene.com
FEATURES             Location/Qualifiers
     source          1..8508
                     /organism="synthetic DNA construct"
                     /mol_type="other DNA"
     primer_bind     18..37
                     /label=pBRrevBam
                     /note="pBR322 vectors, tet region, downstream of BamHI,
                     reverse primer"
     primer_bind     121..140
                     /label=T7
                     /note="T7 promoter, forward primer"
     promoter        121..139
                     /label=T7 promoter
                     /note="promoter for bacteriophage T7 RNA polymerase"
     protein_bind    140..164
                     /label=lac operator
                     /bound_moiety="lac repressor encoded by lacI"
                     /note="The lac repressor binds to the lac operator to
                     inhibit transcription in E. coli. This inhibition can be
                     relieved by adding lactose or
                     isopropyl-beta-D-thiogalactopyranoside (IPTG)."
     RBS             179..201
                     /note="efficient ribosome binding site from bacteriophage
                     T7 gene 10 (Olins and Rangwala, 1989)"
     CDS             208..3453
                     /codon_start=1
                     /product="Cas9 endonuclease from the Neisseria meningitidis
                     Type II CRISPR/Cas system (Esvelt et al., 2013)"
                     /label=NmCas9
                     /note="generates RNA-guided double strand breaks in DNA"
                     /translation="MAAFKPNSINYILGLDIGIASVGWAMVEIDEEENPIRLIDLGVRV
                     FERAEVPKTGDSLAMARRLARSVRRLTRRRAHRLLRTRRLLKREGVLQAANFDENGLIK
                     SLPNTPWQLRAAALDRKLTPLEWSAVLLHLIKHRGYLSQRKNEGETADKELGALLKGVA
                     GNAHALQTGDFRTPAELALNKFEKESGHIRNQRSDYSHTFSRKDLQAELILLFEKQKEF
                     GNPHVSGGLKEGIETLLMTQRPALSGDAVQKMLGHCTFEPAEPKAAKNTYTAERFIWLT
                     KLNNLRILEQGSERPLTDTERATLMDEPYRKSKLTYAQARKLLGLEDTAFFKGLRYGKD
                     NAEASTLMEMKAYHAISRALEKEGLKDKKSPLNLSPELQDEIGTAFSLFKTDEDITGRL
                     KDRIQPEILEALLKHISFDKFVQISLKALRRIVPLMEQGKRYDEACAEIYGDHYGKKNT
                     EEKIYLPPIPADEIRNPVVLRALSQARKVINGVVRRYGSPARIHIETAREVGKSFKDRK
                     EIEKRQEENRKDREKAAAKFREYFPNFVGEPKSKDILKLRLYEQQHGKCLYSGKEINLG
                     RLNEKGYVEIDAALPFSRTWDDSFNNKVLVLGSENQNKGNQTPYEYFNGKDNSREWQEF
                     KARVETSRFPRSKKQRILLQKFDEDGFKERNLNDTRYVNRFLCQFVADRMRLTGKGKKR
                     VFASNGQITNLLRGFWGLRKVRAENDRHHALDAVVVACSTVAMQQKITRFVRYKEMNAF
                     DGKTIDKETGEVLHQKTHFPQPWEFFAQEVMIRVFGKPDGKPEFEEADTLEKLRTLLAE
                     KLSSRPEAVHEYVTPLFVSRAPNRKMSGQGHMETVKSAKRLDEGVSVLRVPLTQLKLKD
                     LEKMVNREREPKLYEALKARLEAHKDDPAKAFAEPFYKYDKAGNRTQQVKAVRVEQVQK
                     TGVWVRNHNGIADNATMVRVDVFEKGDKYYLVPIYSWQVAKGILPDRAVVQGKDEEDWQ
                     LIDDSFNFKFSLHPNDLVEVITKKARMFGYFASCHRGTGNINIRIHDLDHKIGKNGILE
                     GIGVKTALSFQKYQIDELGKEIRPCRLKKRPPVR"
     CDS             3454..3477
                     /codon_start=1
                     /product="FLAG(R) epitope tag, followed by an enterokinase
                     cleavage site"
                     /label=FLAG
                     /translation="DYKDDDDK"
     CDS             3490..3510
                     /codon_start=1
                     /product="6xHis affinity tag"
                     /label=7xHis
                     /translation="HHHHHHH"
     primer_bind     complement(3563..3581)
                     /label=T7 Term
                     /note="T7 terminator, reverse primer"
     terminator      3577..3624
                     /label=T7 terminator
                     /note="transcription terminator for bacteriophage T7 RNA
                     polymerase"
     rep_origin      3661..4116
                     /direction=RIGHT
                     /label=f1 ori
                     /note="f1 bacteriophage origin of replication; arrow
                     indicates direction of (+) strand synthesis"
     primer_bind     complement(3748..3767)
                     /label=F1ori-R
                     /note="F1 origin, reverse primer"
     primer_bind     3958..3979
                     /label=F1ori-F
                     /note="F1 origin, forward primer"
     CDS             complement(4208..5023)
                     /codon_start=1
                     /gene="aph(3')-Ia"
                     /product="aminoglycoside phosphotransferase"
                     /label=KanR
                     /note="confers resistance to kanamycin in bacteria or G418
                     (Geneticin(R)) in eukaryotes"
                     /translation="MSHIQRETSCSRPRLNSNMDADLYGYKWARDNVGQSGATIYRLYG
                     KPDAPELFLKHGKGSVANDVTDEMVRLNWLTEFMPLPTIKHFIRTPDDAWLLTTAIPGK
                     TAFQVLEEYPDSGENIVDALAVFLRRLHSIPVCNCPFNSDRVFRLAQAQSRMNNGLVDA
                     SDFDDERNGWPVEQVWKEMHKLLPFSPDSVVTHGDFSLDNLIFDEGKLIGCIDVGRVGI
                     ADRYQDLAILWNCLGEFSPSLQKRLFQKYGIDNPDMNKLQFHLMLDEFF"
     primer_bind     4931..4950
                     /label=Kan-R
                     /note="Kanamycin resistance gene, reverse primer"
     primer_bind     5015..5034
                     /label=pENTR-R
                     /note="pENTR vectors, reverse primer"
     rep_origin      5145..5733
                     /direction=RIGHT
                     /label=ori
                     /note="high-copy-number ColE1/pMB1/pBR322/pUC origin of
                     replication"
     primer_bind     5634..5653
                     /label=pBR322ori-F
                     /note="pBR322 origin, forward primer"
     primer_bind     5887..5904
                     /label=L4440
                     /note="L4440 vector, forward primer"
     misc_feature    5919..6058
                     /label=bom
                     /note="basis of mobility region from pBR322"
     primer_bind     complement(5984..6003)
                     /label=pRS-marker
                     /note="pRS vectors, use to sequence yeast selectable
                     marker"
     primer_bind     6144..6166
                     /label=pGEX 3'
                     /note="pGEX vectors, reverse primer"
     CDS             complement(6160..6351)
                     /codon_start=1
                     /gene="rop"
                     /product="Rop protein, which maintains plasmids at low copy
                     number"
                     /label=rop
                     /translation="MTKQEKTALNMARFIRSQTLTLLEKLNELDADEQADICESLHDHA
                     DELYRSCLARFGDDGENL"
     CDS             complement(7160..8242)
                     /codon_start=1
                     /gene="lacI"
                     /product="lac repressor"
                     /label=lacI
                     /note="The lac repressor binds to the lac operator to
                     inhibit transcription in E. coli. This inhibition can be
                     relieved by adding lactose or
                     isopropyl-beta-D-thiogalactopyranoside (IPTG)."
                     /translation="MKPVTLYDVAEYAGVSYQTVSRVVNQASHVSAKTREKVEAAMAEL
                     NYIPNRVAQQLAGKQSLLIGVATSSLALHAPSQIVAAIKSRADQLGASVVVSMVERSGV
                     EACKAAVHNLLAQRVSGLIINYPLDDQDAIAVEAACTNVPALFLDVSDQTPINSIIFSH
                     EDGTRLGVEHLVALGHQQIALLAGPLSSVSARLRLAGWHKYLTRNQIQPIAEREGDWSA
                     MSGFQQTMQMLNEGIVPTAMLVANDQMALGAMRAITESGLRVGADISVVGYDDTEDSSC
                     YIPPLTTIKQDFRLLGQTSVDRLLQLSQGQAVKGNQLLPVSLVKRKTTLAPNTQTASPR
                     ALADSLMQLARQVSRLESGQ"
     primer_bind     8204..8223
                     /label=LacI-R
                     /note="LacI, reverse primer"
     promoter        complement(8243..8320)
                     /gene="lacI"
                     /label=lacI promoter
ORIGIN
        1 gcccgatctt ccccatcggt gatgtcggcg atataggcgc cagcaaccgc acctgtggcg
       61 ccggtgatgc cggccacgat gcgtccggcg tagaggatcg agatctcgat cccgcgaaat
      121 taatacgact cactataggg gaattgtgag cggataacaa ttcccctcta gaaataattt
      181 tgtttaactt taagaaggag atataccatg gctgccttca aacctaattc aatcaactac
      241 atcctcggcc tcgatatcgg catcgcatcc gtcggctggg cgatggtaga aattgacgaa
      301 gaagaaaacc ccatccgcct gattgatttg ggcgtgcgcg tatttgagcg tgccgaagta
      361 ccgaaaacag gcgactccct tgccatggca aggcgtttgg cgcgcagtgt tcgccgcctg
      421 acccgccgtc gcgcccaccg cctgcttcgg acccgccgcc tattgaaacg cgaaggcgta
      481 ttacaagccg ccaattttga cgaaaacggc ttgattaaat ccttaccgaa tacaccatgg
      541 caacttcgcg cagccgcatt agaccgcaaa ctgacgcctt tagagtggtc ggcagtcttg
      601 ttgcatttaa tcaaacatcg cggctattta tcgcaacgga aaaacgaggg cgaaactgcc
      661 gataaggagc ttggcgcttt gcttaaaggc gtagccggca atgcccatgc cttacagaca
      721 ggcgatttcc gcacaccggc cgaattggct ttaaataaat ttgagaaaga aagcggccat
      781 atccgcaatc agcgcagcga ttattcgcat acgttcagcc gcaaagattt acaggcggag
      841 ctgattttgc tgtttgaaaa acaaaaagaa tttggcaatc cgcatgtttc aggcggcctt
      901 aaagaaggta ttgaaaccct actgatgacg caacgccctg ccctgtccgg cgatgccgtt
      961 caaaaaatgt tggggcattg caccttcgaa ccggcagagc cgaaagccgc taaaaacacc
     1021 tacacagccg aacgtttcat ctggctgacc aagctgaaca acctgcgtat tttagagcaa
     1081 ggcagcgagc ggccattgac cgataccgaa cgcgccacgc ttatggacga gccatacaga
     1141 aaatccaaac tgacttacgc acaagcccgt aagctgctgg gtttagaaga taccgccttt
     1201 ttcaaaggct tgcgctatgg taaagacaat gccgaagcct caacattgat ggaaatgaag
     1261 gcctaccatg ccatcagccg tgcactggaa aaagaaggat tgaaagacaa aaaatcccca
     1321 ttaaaccttt ctcccgaatt acaagacgaa atcggcacgg cattctccct gttcaaaacc
     1381 gatgaagaca ttacaggccg tctgaaagac cgtatacagc ccgaaatctt agaagcgctg
     1441 ttgaaacaca tcagcttcga taagttcgtc caaatttcct tgaaagcatt gcgccgaatt
     1501 gtgcctctaa tggaacaagg caaacgttac gatgaagcct gcgccgaaat ctacggagac
     1561 cattacggca agaagaatac ggaagaaaag atttatctgc cgccgattcc cgccgacgaa
     1621 atccgcaacc ccgtcgtctt gcgcgcctta tctcaagcac gtaaggtcat taacggcgtg
     1681 gtacgccgtt acggctcccc agctcgtatc catattgaaa ctgcaaggga agtaggtaaa
     1741 tcgtttaaag accgcaaaga aattgagaaa cgccaagaag aaaaccgcaa agaccgggaa
     1801 aaagccgccg ccaaattccg agagtatttc cccaattttg tcggagaacc caaatccaaa
     1861 gatattctga aactgcgcct gtacgagcaa caacacggca aatgcctgta ttcgggcaaa
     1921 gaaatcaact taggccgtct gaacgaaaaa ggctatgtcg aaatcgacgc tgccctgccg
     1981 ttctcgcgca catgggacga cagtttcaac aataaagtac tggtattggg cagcgaaaac
     2041 caaaacaaag gcaatcaaac cccttacgaa tacttcaacg gcaaagacaa cagccgcgaa
     2101 tggcaggaat ttaaagcgcg tgtcgaaacc agccgtttcc cgcgcagtaa aaaacaacgg
     2161 attctgctgc aaaaattcga tgaagacggc tttaaagaac gcaatctgaa cgacacgcgc
     2221 tacgtcaacc gtttcctgtg tcaatttgtt gccgaccgta tgcggctgac aggtaaaggc
     2281 aagaaacgtg tctttgcatc caacggacaa attaccaatc tgttgcgcgg cttttgggga
     2341 ttgcgcaaag tgcgtgcgga aaacgaccgc catcacgcct tggacgccgt cgtcgttgcc
     2401 tgctcgaccg ttgccatgca gcagaaaatt acccgttttg tacgctataa agagatgaac
     2461 gcgtttgacg gtaaaaccat agacaaagaa acaggagaag tgctgcatca aaaaacacac
     2521 ttcccacaac cttgggaatt tttcgcacaa gaagtcatga ttcgcgtctt cggcaaaccg
     2581 gacggcaaac ccgaattcga agaagccgat accctagaaa aactgcgcac gttgcttgcc
     2641 gaaaaattat catctcgccc cgaagccgta cacgaatacg ttacgccact gtttgtttca
     2701 cgcgcgccca atcggaagat gagcgggcaa gggcatatgg agaccgtcaa atccgccaaa
     2761 cgactggacg aaggcgtcag cgtgttgcgc gtaccgctga cacagttaaa actgaaagac
     2821 ttggaaaaaa tggtcaatcg ggagcgcgaa cctaagctat acgaagcact gaaagcacgg
     2881 ctggaagcac ataaagacga tcctgccaaa gcctttgccg agccgtttta caaatacgat
     2941 aaagcaggca accgcaccca acaggtaaaa gccgtacgcg tagagcaagt acagaaaacc
     3001 ggcgtatggg tgcgcaacca taacggtatt gccgacaacg caaccatggt gcgcgtagat
     3061 gtgtttgaga aaggcgacaa gtattatctg gtaccgattt acagttggca ggtagcgaaa
     3121 gggattttgc cggatagggc tgttgtacaa ggaaaagatg aagaagattg gcaacttatt
     3181 gatgatagtt tcaactttaa attctcatta caccctaatg atttagtcga ggttataaca
     3241 aaaaaagcta gaatgtttgg ttactttgcc agctgccatc gaggcacagg taatatcaat
     3301 atacgcattc atgatcttga tcataaaatt ggcaaaaatg gaatactgga aggtatcggc
     3361 gtcaaaaccg ccctttcatt ccaaaaatac caaattgacg aactgggcaa agaaatcaga
     3421 ccatgccgtc tgaaaaaacg cccgcctgtc cgtgattata aagatgatga tgataaatga
     3481 gcactcgagc accaccacca ccaccaccac tgagatccgg ctgctaacaa agcccgaaag
     3541 gaagctgagt tggctgctgc caccgctgag caataactag cataacccct tggggcctct
     3601 aaacgggtct tgaggggttt tttgctgaaa ggaggaacta tatccggatt ggcgaatggg
     3661 nnnnnnnnnn nnnnnnnnnn nnnnnnnnnn nnnnnnnnnn nnnnnnnnnn nnnnnnnnnn
     3721 nnnnnnnnnn nnnnnnnnnn nnnnnnnnnn nnnnnnnnnn nnnnnnnnnn nnnnnnnnnn
     3781 nnnncnnnnn nnnnnnnnnn nnnnnnnnnn nnnnnnnnnn nnnnnnnnnn nnnnnnnnnn
     3841 nnnnnnnnnn nnnnnnnnnn nnnnnnnnnn nnnnnnannn nnnnnnnnnn nnnnnnnnnn
     3901 nnnnnnnnnn nnnnnnnnnn nnnnnncctt tgacgttgga gtccacgttc tttaatagtg
     3961 gactcttgtt ccaaactgga acaacactca accctatctc ggtctattct tttgatttat
     4021 aagggatttt gccgatttcg gcctattggt taaaaaatga gctgatttaa caaaaattta
     4081 acgcgaattt taacaaaata ttaacgctta caatttaggt ggcacttttc ggggaaatgt
     4141 gcgcggaacc cctatttgtt tatttttcta aatacattca aatatgtatc cgctcatgaa
     4201 ttaattctta gaaaaactca tcgagcatca aatgaaactg caatttattc atatcaggat
     4261 tatcaatacc atatttttga aaaagccgtt tctgtaatga aggagaaaac tcaccgaggc
     4321 agttccatag gatggcaaga tcctggtatc ggtctgcgat tccgactcgt ccaacatcaa
     4381 tacaacctat taatttcccc tcgtcaaaaa taaggttatc aagtgagaaa tcaccatgag
     4441 tgacgactga atccggtgag aatggcaaaa gtttatgcat ttctttccag acttgttcaa
     4501 caggccagcc attacgctcg tcatcaaaat cactcgcatc aaccaaaccg ttattcattc
     4561 gtgattgcgc ctgagcgaga cgaaatacgc gatcgctgtt aaaaggacaa ttacaaacag
     4621 gaatcgaatg caaccggcgc aggaacactg ccagcgcatc aacaatattt tcacctgaat
     4681 caggatattc ttctaatacc tggaatgctg ttttcccggg gatcgcagtg gtgagtaacc
     4741 atgcatcatc aggagtacgg ataaaatgct tgatggtcgg aagaggcata aattccgtca
     4801 gccagtttag tctgaccatc tcatctgtaa catcattggc aacgctacct ttgccatgtt
     4861 tcagaaacaa ctctggcgca tcgggcttcc catacaatcg atagattgtc gcacctgatt
     4921 gcccgacatt atcgcgagcc catttatacc catataaatc agcatccatg ttggaattta
     4981 atcgcggcct agagcaagac gtttcccgtt gaatatggct cataacaccc cttgtattac
     5041 tgtttatgta agcagacagt tttattgttc atgaccaaaa tcccttaacg tgagttttcg
     5101 ttccactgag cgtcagaccc cgtagaaaag atcaaaggat cttcttgaga tccttttttt
     5161 ctgcgcgtaa tctgctgctt gcaaacaaaa aaaccaccgc taccagcggt ggtttgtttg
     5221 ccggatcaag agctaccaac tctttttccg aaggtaactg gcttcagcag agcgcagata
     5281 ccaaatactg tccttctagt gtagccgtag ttaggccacc acttcaagaa ctctgtagca
     5341 ccgcctacat acctcgctct gctaatcctg ttaccagtgg ctgctgccag tggcgataag
     5401 tcgtgtctta ccgggttgga ctcaagacga tagttaccgg ataaggcgca gcggtcgggc
     5461 tgaacggggg gttcgtgcac acagcccagc ttggagcgaa cgacctacac cgaactgaga
     5521 tacctacagc gtgagctatg agaaagcgcc acgcttcccg aagggagaaa ggcggacagg
     5581 tatccggtaa gcggcagggt cggaacagga gagcgcacga gggagcttcc agggggaaac
     5641 gcctggtatc tttatagtcc tgtcgggttt cgccacctct gacttgagcg tcgatttttg
     5701 tgatgctcgt caggggggcg gagcctatgg aaaaacgcca gcaacgcggc ctttttacgg
     5761 ttcctggcct tttgctggcc ttttgctcac atgttctttc ctgcgttatc ccctgattct
     5821 gtggataacc gtattaccgc ctttgagtga gctgataccg ctcgccgcag ccgaacgacc
     5881 gagcgcagcg agtcagtgag cgaggaagcg gaagagcgcc tgatgcggta ttttctcctt
     5941 acgcatctgt gcggtatttc acaccgcaat ggtgcactct cagtacaatc tgctctgatg
     6001 ccgcatagtt aagccagtat acactccgct atcgctacgt gactgggtca tggctgcgcc
     6061 ccgacacccg ccaacacccg ctgacgcgcc ctgacgggct tgtctgctcc cggcatccgc
     6121 ttacagacaa gctgtgaccg tctccgggag ctgcatgtgt cagaggtttt caccgtcatc
     6181 accgaaacgc gcgaggcagc tgcggtaaag ctcatcagcg tggtcgtgaa gcgattcaca
     6241 gatgtctgcc tgttcatccg cgtccagctc gttgagtttc tccagaagcg ttaatgtctg
     6301 gcttctgata aagcgggcca tgttaagggc ggttttttcc tgtttggtca ctgatgcctc
     6361 cgtgtaaggg ggatttctgt tcatgggggt aatgataccg atgaaacgag agaggatgct
     6421 cacgatacgg gttactgatg atgaacatgc ccggttactg gaacgttgtg agggtaaaca
     6481 actggcggta tggatgcggc gggaccagag aaaaatcact cagggtcaat gccagcgctt
     6541 cgttaataca gatgtaggtg ttccacaggg tagccagcag catcctgcga tgcagatccg
     6601 gaacataatg gtgcagggcg ctgacttccg cgtttccaga ctttacgaaa cacggaaacc
     6661 gaagaccatt catgttgttg ctcaggtcgc agacgttttg cagcagcagt cgcttcacgt
     6721 tcgctcgcgt atcggtgatt cattctgcta accagtaagg caaccccgcc agcctagccg
     6781 ggtcctcaac gacaggagca cgatcatgcg cacccgtggg gccgccatgc cggcgataat
     6841 ggcctgcttc tcgccgaaac gtttggtggc gggaccagtg acgaaggctt gagcgagggc
     6901 gtgcaagatt ccgaataccg caagcgacag gccgatcatc gtcgcgctcc agcgaaagcg
     6961 gtcctcgccg aaaatgaccc agagcgctgc cggcacctgt cctacgagtt gcatgataaa
     7021 gaagacagtc ataagtgcgg cgacgatagt catgccccgc gcccaccgga aggagctgac
     7081 tgggttgaag gctctcaagg gcatcggtcg agatcccggt gcctaatgag tgagctaact
     7141 tacattaatt gcgttgcgct cactgcccgc tttccagtcg ggaaacctgt cgtgccagct
     7201 gcattaatga atcggccaac gcgcggggag aggcggtttg cgtattgggc gccagggtgg
     7261 tttttctttt caccagtgag acgggcaaca gctgattgcc cttcaccgcc tggccctgag
     7321 agagttgcag caagcggtcc acgctggttt gccccagcag gcgaaaatcc tgtttgatgg
     7381 tggttaacgg cgggatataa catgagctgt cttcggtatc gtcgtatccc actaccgaga
     7441 tatccgcacc aacgcgcagc ccggactcgg taatggcgcg cattgcgccc agcgccatct
     7501 gatcgttggc aaccagcatc gcagtgggaa cgatgccctc attcagcatt tgcatggttt
     7561 gttgaaaacc ggacatggca ctccagtcgc cttcccgttc cgctatcggc tgaatttgat
     7621 tgcgagtgag atatttatgc cagccagcca gacgcagacg cgccgagaca gaacttaatg
     7681 ggcccgctaa cagcgcgatt tgctggtgac ccaatgcgac cagatgctcc acgcccagtc
     7741 gcgtaccgtc ttcatgggag aaaataatac tgttgatggg tgtctggtca gagacatcaa
     7801 gaaataacgc cggaacatta gtgcaggcag cttccacagc aatggcatcc tggtcatcca
     7861 gcggatagtt aatgatcagc ccactgacgc gttgcgcgag aagattgtgc accgccgctt
     7921 tacaggcttc gacgccgctt cgttctacca tcgacaccac cacgctggca cccagttgat
     7981 cggcgcgaga tttaatcgcc gcgacaattt gcgacggcgc gtgcagggcc agactggagg
     8041 tggcaacgcc aatcagcaac gactgtttgc ccgccagttg ttgtgccacg cggttgggaa
     8101 tgtaattcag ctccgccatc gccgcttcca ctttttcccg cgttttcgca gaaacgtggc
     8161 tggcctggtt caccacgcgg gaaacggtct gataagagac accggcatac tctgcgacat
     8221 cgtataacgt tactggtttc acattcacca ccctgaattg actctcttcc gggcgctatc
     8281 atgccatacc gcgaaaggtt ttgcgccatt cgatggtgtc cgggatctcg acgctctccc
     8341 ttatgcgact cctgcattag gaagcagccc agtagtaggt tgaggccgtt gagcaccgcc
     8401 gccgcaagga atggtgcatg caaggagatg gcgcccaaca gtcccccggc cacggggcct
     8461 gccaccatac ccacgccgaa acaagcgctc atgagcccga agtggcga
//
