Features (pLannotate 1.2.2; 19 found; start..end, strand, type, name):
     12..467     +  rep_origin     f1 ori (sequence partly withheld): f1 bacteriophage origin of replication; arrow indicates direction of (+) strand synthesis
    494..551     +  promoter       AmpR promoter (fragment): bla
    560..1375    -  CDS            KanR: aminoglycoside phosphotransferase; aph(3')-Ia; confers resistance to kanamycin in bacteria or G418 (Geneticin®) in eukaryotes
   1497..2085    +  rep_origin     ori: high-copy-number ColE1/pMB1/pBR322/pUC origin of replication
   2271..2413    -  misc_feature   bom: basis of mobility region from pBR322
   2515..2706    -  CDS            rop: Rop protein, which maintains plasmids at low copy number; rop
   2723..3103    +  CDS            YPB1_ECOLX: Protein predicted: Swiss-Prot protein existence level 4. From Escherichia coli.
   3175..3466    -  CDS            TcR (fragment): tetracycline efflux protein; tet; confers resistance to tetracycline
   3481..3502    -  protein_bind   CAP binding site: CAP binding activates transcription in the presence of cAMP. E. coli catabolite activator protein
   3515..4597    -  CDS            lacI: lac repressor; lacI; The lac repressor binds to the lac operator to inhibit transcription in E. coli. This inhibition can be relieved by adding lactose or isopropyl-β-D-thiogalactopyranoside (IPTG).
   4598..4675    -  promoter       lacI promoter: lacI
   4683..4962    -  CDS            TcR (fragment): tetracycline efflux protein; tet; confers resistance to tetracycline
   4984..5002    +  promoter       T7 promoter: promoter for bacteriophage T7 RNA polymerase
   5003..5027    +  protein_bind   lac operator: The lac repressor binds to the lac operator to inhibit transcription in E. coli. This inhibition can be relieved by adding lactose or isopropyl-β-D-thiogalactopyranoside (IPTG). lac repressor encoded by lacI
   5042..5064    +  RBS            RBS: efficient ribosome binding site from bacteriophage T7 gene 10 (Olins and Rangwala, 1989)
   5071..8316    +  CDS            NmCas9: Cas9 endonuclease from the Neisseria meningitidis Type II CRISPR/Cas system (Esvelt et al., 2013) generates RNA-guided double strand breaks in DNA
   8353..8373    +  CDS            9xHis (fragment): 9xHis affinity tag
   8383..8432    +  CDS            SET1 (fragment): solubility-enhancement tag derived from T7 phage gene 10B
   8440..8487    +  terminator     T7 terminator: transcription terminator for bacteriophage T7 RNA polymerase
>Addgene plasmid #109032 | pET28b-NmCas9-Flag H588A | depositor full sequence | sequence record 205799 | pET28b-NmCas9-Flag H588A sequence 8512 bps
TGGCGAATGGG
[124 nt withheld, positions 12-135]
C
[91 nt withheld, positions 137-227]
A
[49 nt withheld, positions 229-277]
CCTTTGACGTTGGAGTCCACGTTCTTTAATAGTGGACTCTTGTTCCAAACTGGAACAACACTCAACCCTA
TCTCGGTCTATTCTTTTGATTTATAAGGGATTTTGCCGATTTCGGCCTATTGGTTAAAAAATGAGCTGAT
TTAACAAAAATTTAACGCGAATTTTAACAAAATATTAACGTTTACAATTTCAGGTGGCACTTTTCGGGGA
AATGTGCGCGGAACCCCTATTTGTTTATTTTTCTAAATACATTCAAATATGTATCCGCTCATGAATTAAT
TCTTAGAAAAACTCATCGAGCATCAAATGAAACTGCAATTTATTCATATCAGGATTATCAATACCATATT
TTTGAAAAAGCCGTTTCTGTAATGAAGGAGAAAACTCACCGAGGCAGTTCCATAGGATGGCAAGATCCTG
GTATCGGTCTGCGATTCCGACTCGTCCAACATCAATACAACCTATTAATTTCCCCTCGTCAAAAATAAGG
TTATCAAGTGAGAAATCACCATGAGTGACGACTGAATCCGGTGAGAATGGCAAAAGTTTATGCATTTCTT
TCCAGACTTGTTCAACAGGCCAGCCATTACGCTCGTCATCAAAATCACTCGCATCAACCAAACCGTTATT
CATTCGTGATTGCGCCTGAGCGAGACGAAATACGCGATCGCTGTTAAAAGGACAATTACAAACAGGAATC
GAATGCAACCGGCGCAGGAACACTGCCAGCGCATCAACAATATTTTCACCTGAATCAGGATATTCTTCTA
ATACCTGGAATGCTGTTTTCCCGGGGATCGCAGTGGTGAGTAACCATGCATCATCAGGAGTACGGATAAA
ATGCTTGATGGTCGGAAGAGGCATAAATTCCGTCAGCCAGTTTAGTCTGACCATCTCATCTGTAACATCA
TTGGCAACGCTACCTTTGCCATGTTTCAGAAACAACTCTGGCGCATCGGGCTTCCCATACAATCGATAGA
TTGTCGCACCTGATTGCCCGACATTATCGCGAGCCCATTTATACCCATATAAATCAGCATCCATGTTGGA
ATTTAATCGCGGCCTAGAGCAAGACGTTTCCCGTTGAATATGGCTCATAACACCCCTTGTATTACTGTTT
ATGTAAGCAGACAGTTTTATTGTTCATGACCAAAATCCCTTAACGTGAGTTTTCGTTCCACTGAGCGTCA
GACCCCGTAGAAAAGATCAAAGGATCTTCTTGAGATCCTTTTTTTCTGCGCGTAATCTGCTGCTTGCAAA
CAAAAAAACCACCGCTACCAGCGGTGGTTTGTTTGCCGGATCAAGAGCTACCAACTCTTTTTCCGAAGGT
AACTGGCTTCAGCAGAGCGCAGATACCAAATACTGTCCTTCTAGTGTAGCCGTAGTTAGGCCACCACTTC
AAGAACTCTGTAGCACCGCCTACATACCTCGCTCTGCTAATCCTGTTACCAGTGGCTGCTGCCAGTGGCG
ATAAGTCGTGTCTTACCGGGTTGGACTCAAGACGATAGTTACCGGATAAGGCGCAGCGGTCGGGCTGAAC
GGGGGGTTCGTGCACACAGCCCAGCTTGGAGCGAACGACCTACACCGAACTGAGATACCTACAGCGTGAG
CTATGAGAAAGCGCCACGCTTCCCGAAGGGAGAAAGGCGGACAGGTATCCGGTAAGCGGCAGGGTCGGAA
CAGGAGAGCGCACGAGGGAGCTTCCAGGGGGAAACGCCTGGTATCTTTATAGTCCTGTCGGGTTTCGCCA
CCTCTGACTTGAGCGTCGATTTTTGTGATGCTCGTCAGGGGGGCGGAGCCTATGGAAAAACGCCAGCAAC
GCGGCCTTTTTACGGTTCCTGGCCTTTTGCTGGCCTTTTGCTCACATGTTCTTTCCTGCGTTATCCCCTG
ATTCTGTGGATAACCGTATTACCGCCTTTGAGTGAGCTGATACCGCTCGCCGCAGCCGAACGACCGAGCG
CAGCGAGTCAGTGAGCGAGGAAGCGGAAGAGCGCCTGATGCGGTATTTTCTCCTTACGCATCTGTGCGGT
ATTTCACACCGCATATATGGTGCACTCTCAGTACAATCTGCTCTGATGCCGCATAGTTAAGCCAGTATAC
ACTCCGCTATCGCTACGTGACTGGGTCATGGCTGCGCCCCGACACCCGCCAACACCCGCTGACGCGCCCT
GACGGGCTTGTCTGCTCCCGGCATCCGCTTACAGACAAGCTGTGACCGTCTCCGGGAGCTGCATGTGTCA
GAGGTTTTCACCGTCATCACCGAAACGCGCGAGGCAGCTGCGGTAAAGCTCATCAGCGTGGTCGTGAAGC
GATTCACAGATGTCTGCCTGTTCATCCGCGTCCAGCTCGTTGAGTTTCTCCAGAAGCGTTAATGTCTGGC
TTCTGATAAAGCGGGCCATGTTAAGGGCGGTTTTTTCCTGTTTGGTCACTGATGCCTCCGTGTAAGGGGG
ATTTCTGTTCATGGGGGTAATGATACCGATGAAACGAGAGAGGATGCTCACGATACGGGTTACTGATGAT
GAACATGCCCGGTTACTGGAACGTTGTGAGGGTAAACAACTGGCGGTATGGATGCGGCGGGACCAGAGAA
AAATCACTCAGGGTCAATGCCAGCGCTTCGTTAATACAGATGTAGGTGTTCCACAGGGTAGCCAGCAGCA
TCCTGCGATGCAGATCCGGAACATAATGGTGCAGGGCGCTGACTTCCGCGTTTCCAGACTTTACGAAACA
CGGAAACCGAAGACCATTCATGTTGTTGCTCAGGTCGCAGACGTTTTGCAGCAGCAGTCGCTTCACGTTC
GCTCGCGTATCGGTGATTCATTCTGCTAACCAGTAAGGCAACCCCGCCAGCCTAGCCGGGTCCTCAACGA
CAGGAGCACGATCATGCGCACCCGTGGGGCCGCCATGCCGGCGATAATGGCCTGCTTCTCGCCGAAACGT
TTGGTGGCGGGACCAGTGACGAAGGCTTGAGCGAGGGCGTGCAAGATTCCGAATACCGCAAGCGACAGGC
CGATCATCGTCGCGCTCCAGCGAAAGCGGTCCTCGCCGAAAATGACCCAGAGCGCTGCCGGCACCTGTCC
TACGAGTTGCATGATAAAGAAGACAGTCATAAGTGCGGCGACGATAGTCATGCCCCGCGCCCACCGGAAG
GAGCTGACTGGGTTGAAGGCTCTCAAGGGCATCGGTCGAGATCCCGGTGCCTAATGAGTGAGCTAACTTA
CATTAATTGCGTTGCGCTCACTGCCCGCTTTCCAGTCGGGAAACCTGTCGTGCCAGCTGCATTAATGAAT
CGGCCAACGCGCGGGGAGAGGCGGTTTGCGTATTGGGCGCCAGGGTGGTTTTTCTTTTCACCAGTGAGAC
GGGCAACAGCTGATTGCCCTTCACCGCCTGGCCCTGAGAGAGTTGCAGCAAGCGGTCCACGCTGGTTTGC
CCCAGCAGGCGAAAATCCTGTTTGATGGTGGTTAACGGCGGGATATAACATGAGCTGTCTTCGGTATCGT
CGTATCCCACTACCGAGATATCCGCACCAACGCGCAGCCCGGACTCGGTAATGGCGCGCATTGCGCCCAG
CGCCATCTGATCGTTGGCAACCAGCATCGCAGTGGGAACGATGCCCTCATTCAGCATTTGCATGGTTTGT
TGAAAACCGGACATGGCACTCCAGTCGCCTTCCCGTTCCGCTATCGGCTGAATTTGATTGCGAGTGAGAT
ATTTATGCCAGCCAGCCAGACGCAGACGCGCCGAGACAGAACTTAATGGGCCCGCTAACAGCGCGATTTG
CTGGTGACCCAATGCGACCAGATGCTCCACGCCCAGTCGCGTACCGTCTTCATGGGAGAAAATAATACTG
TTGATGGGTGTCTGGTCAGAGACATCAAGAAATAACGCCGGAACATTAGTGCAGGCAGCTTCCACAGCAA
TGGCATCCTGGTCATCCAGCGGATAGTTAATGATCAGCCCACTGACGCGTTGCGCGAGAAGATTGTGCAC
CGCCGCTTTACAGGCTTCGACGCCGCTTCGTTCTACCATCGACACCACCACGCTGGCACCCAGTTGATCG
GCGCGAGATTTAATCGCCGCGACAATTTGCGACGGCGCGTGCAGGGCCAGACTGGAGGTGGCAACGCCAA
TCAGCAACGACTGTTTGCCCGCCAGTTGTTGTGCCACGCGGTTGGGAATGTAATTCAGCTCCGCCATCGC
CGCTTCCACTTTTTCCCGCGTTTTCGCAGAAACGTGGCTGGCCTGGTTCACCACGCGGGAAACGGTCTGA
TAAGAGACACCGGCATACTCTGCGACATCGTATAACGTTACTGGTTTCACATTCACCACCCTGAATTGAC
TCTCTTCCGGGCGCTATCATGCCATACCGCGAAAGGTTTTGCGCCATTCGATGGTGTCCGGGATCTCGAC
GCTCTCCCTTATGCGACTCCTGCATTAGGAAGCAGCCCAGTAGTAGGTTGAGGCCGTTGAGCACCGCCGC
CGCAAGGAATGGTGCATGCAAGGAGATGGCGCCCAACAGTCCCCCGGCCACGGGGCCTGCCACCATACCC
ACGCCGAAACAAGCGCTCATGAGCCCGAAGTGGCGAGCCCGATCTTCCCCATCGGTGATGTCGGCGATAT
AGGCGCCAGCAACCGCACCTGTGGCGCCGGTGATGCCGGCCACGATGCGTCCGGCGTAGAGGATCGAGAT
CTCGATCCCGCGAAATTAATACGACTCACTATAGGGGAATTGTGAGCGGATAACAATTCCCCTCTAGAAA
TAATTTTGTTTAACTTTAAGAAGGAGATATACCATGGCTGCCTTCAAACCTAATTCAATCAACTACATCC
TCGGCCTCGATATCGGCATCGCATCCGTCGGCTGGGCGATGGTAGAAATTGACGAAGAAGAAAACCCCAT
CCGCCTGATTGATTTGGGCGTGCGCGTATTTGAGCGTGCCGAAGTACCGAAAACAGGCGACTCCCTTGCC
ATGGCAAGGCGTTTGGCGCGCAGTGTTCGCCGCCTGACCCGCCGTCGCGCCCACCGCCTGCTTCGGACCC
GCCGCCTATTGAAACGCGAAGGCGTATTACAAGCCGCCAATTTTGACGAAAACGGCTTGATTAAATCCTT
ACCGAATACACCATGGCAACTTCGCGCAGCCGCATTAGACCGCAAACTGACGCCTTTAGAGTGGTCGGCA
GTCTTGTTGCATTTAATCAAACATCGCGGCTATTTATCGCAACGGAAAAACGAGGGCGAAACTGCCGATA
AGGAGCTTGGCGCTTTGCTTAAAGGCGTAGCCGGCAATGCCCATGCCTTACAGACAGGCGATTTCCGCAC
ACCGGCCGAATTGGCTTTAAATAAATTTGAGAAAGAAAGCGGCCATATCCGCAATCAGCGCAGCGATTAT
TCGCATACGTTCAGCCGCAAAGATTTACAGGCGGAGCTGATTTTGCTGTTTGAAAAACAAAAAGAATTTG
GCAATCCGCATGTTTCAGGCGGCCTTAAAGAAGGTATTGAAACCCTACTGATGACGCAACGCCCTGCCCT
GTCCGGCGATGCCGTTCAAAAAATGTTGGGGCATTGCACCTTCGAACCGGCAGAGCCGAAAGCCGCTAAA
AACACCTACACAGCCGAACGTTTCATCTGGCTGACCAAGCTGAACAACCTGCGTATTTTAGAGCAAGGCA
GCGAGCGGCCATTGACCGATACCGAACGCGCCACGCTTATGGACGAGCCATACAGAAAATCCAAACTGAC
TTACGCACAAGCCCGTAAGCTGCTGGGTTTAGAAGATACCGCCTTTTTCAAAGGCTTGCGCTATGGTAAA
GACAATGCCGAAGCCTCAACATTGATGGAAATGAAGGCCTACCATGCCATCAGCCGTGCACTGGAAAAAG
AAGGATTGAAAGACAAAAAATCCCCATTAAACCTTTCTCCCGAATTACAAGACGAAATCGGCACGGCATT
CTCCCTGTTCAAAACCGATGAAGACATTACAGGCCGTCTGAAAGACCGTATACAGCCCGAAATCTTAGAA
GCGCTGTTGAAACACATCAGCTTCGATAAGTTCGTCCAAATTTCCTTGAAAGCATTGCGCCGAATTGTGC
CTCTAATGGAACAAGGCAAACGTTACGATGAAGCCTGCGCCGAAATCTACGGAGACCATTACGGCAAGAA
GAATACGGAAGAAAAGATTTATCTGCCGCCGATTCCCGCCGACGAAATCCGCAACCCCGTCGTCTTGCGC
GCCTTATCTCAAGCACGTAAGGTCATTAACGGCGTGGTACGCCGTTACGGCTCCCCAGCTCGTATCCATA
TTGAAACTGCAAGGGAAGTAGGTAAATCGTTTAAAGACCGCAAAGAAATTGAGAAACGCCAAGAAGAAAA
CCGCAAAGACCGGGAAAAAGCCGCCGCCAAATTCCGAGAGTATTTCCCCAATTTTGTCGGAGAACCCAAA
TCCAAAGATATTCTGAAACTGCGCCTGTACGAGCAACAACACGGCAAATGCCTGTATTCGGGCAAAGAAA
TCAACTTAGGCCGTCTGAACGAAAAAGGCTATGTCGAAATCGACGCTGCCCTGCCGTTCTCGCGCACATG
GGACGACAGTTTCAACAATAAAGTACTGGTATTGGGCAGCGAAAACCAAAACAAAGGCAATCAAACCCCT
TACGAATACTTCAACGGCAAAGACAACAGCCGCGAATGGCAGGAATTTAAAGCGCGTGTCGAAACCAGCC
GTTTCCCGCGCAGTAAAAAACAACGGATTCTGCTGCAAAAATTCGATGAAGACGGCTTTAAAGAACGCAA
TCTGAACGACACGCGCTACGTCAACCGTTTCCTGTGTCAATTTGTTGCCGACCGTATGCGGCTGACAGGT
AAAGGCAAGAAACGTGTCTTTGCATCCAACGGACAAATTACCAATCTGTTGCGCGGCTTTTGGGGATTGC
GCAAAGTGCGTGCGGAAAACGACCGCCATCACGCCTTGGACGCCGTCGTCGTTGCCTGCTCGACCGTTGC
CATGCAGCAGAAAATTACCCGTTTTGTACGCTATAAAGAGATGAACGCGTTTGACGGTAAAACCATAGAC
AAAGAAACAGGAGAAGTGCTGCATCAAAAAACACACTTCCCACAACCTTGGGAATTTTTCGCACAAGAAG
TCATGATTCGCGTCTTCGGCAAACCGGACGGCAAACCCGAATTCGAAGAAGCCGATACCCTAGAAAAACT
GCGCACGTTGCTTGCCGAAAAATTATCATCTCGCCCCGAAGCCGTACACGAATACGTTACGCCACTGTTT
GTTTCACGCGCGCCCAATCGGAAGATGAGCGGGCAAGGGCATATGGAGACCGTCAAATCCGCCAAACGAC
TGGACGAAGGCGTCAGCGTGTTGCGCGTACCGCTGACACAGTTAAAACTGAAAGACTTGGAAAAAATGGT
CAATCGGGAGCGCGAACCTAAGCTATACGAAGCACTGAAAGCACGGCTGGAAGCACATAAAGACGATCCT
GCCAAAGCCTTTGCCGAGCCGTTTTACAAATACGATAAAGCAGGCAACCGCACCCAACAGGTAAAAGCCG
TACGCGTAGAGCAAGTACAGAAAACCGGCGTATGGGTGCGCAACCATAACGGTATTGCCGACAACGCAAC
CATGGTGCGCGTAGATGTGTTTGAGAAAGGCGACAAGTATTATCTGGTACCGATTTACAGTTGGCAGGTA
GCGAAAGGGATTTTGCCGGATAGGGCTGTTGTACAAGGAAAAGATGAAGAAGATTGGCAACTTATTGATG
ATAGTTTCAACTTTAAATTCTCATTACACCCTAATGATTTAGTCGAGGTTATAACAAAAAAAGCTAGAAT
GTTTGGTTACTTTGCCAGCTGCCATCGAGGCACAGGTAATATCAATATACGCATTCATGATCTTGATCAT
AAAATTGGCAAAAATGGAATACTGGAAGGTATCGGCGTCAAAACCGCCCTTTCATTCCAAAAATACCAAA
TTGACGAACTGGGCAAAGAAATCAGACCATGCCGTCTGAAAAAACGCCCGCCTGTCCGTGATTATAAAGA
TGATGATGATAAATGAGCACTCGAGCACCACCACCACCACCACCACTGAGATCCGGCTGCTAACAAAGCC
CGAAAGGAAGCTGAGTTGGCTGCTGCCACCGCTGAGCAATAACTAGCATAACCCCTTGGGGCCTCTAAAC
GGGTCTTGAGGGGTTTTTTGCTGAAAGGAGGAACTATATCCGGAT
